>Addgene plasmid #167970 | pSEP-LAMP1-RFP | depositor full sequence | sequence record 325846 | pSEP-LAMP1-RFP sequence 6620 bps
TAGTTATTAATAGTAATCAATTACGGGGTCATTAGTTCATAGCCCATATATGGAGTTCCGCGTTACATAA
CTTACGGTAAATGGCCCGCCTGGCTGACCGCCCAACGACCCCCGCCCATTGACGTCAATAATGACGTATG
TTCCCATAGTAACGCCAATAGGGACTTTCCATTGACGTCAATGGGTGGAGTATTTACGGTAAACTGCCCA
CTTGGCAGTACATCAAGTGTATCATATGCCAAGTACGCCCCCTATTGACGTCAATGACGGTAAATGGCCC
GCCTGGCATTATGCCCAGTACATGACCTTATGGGACTTTCCTACTTGGCAGTACATCTACGTATTAGTCA
TCGCTATTACCATGGTGATGCGGTTTTGGCAGTACATCAATGGGCGTGGATAGCGGTTTGACTCACGGGG
ATTTCCAAGTCTCCACCCCATTGACGTCAATGGGAGTTTGTTTTGGCACCAAAATCAACGGGACTTTCCA
AAATGTCGTAACAACTCCGCCCCATTGACGCAAATGGGCGGTAGGCGTGTACGGTGGGAGGTCTATATAA
GCAGAGCTGGTTTAGTGAACCGTCAGATCCGCTAGCGCTACCGGACTCAGATCTCGAGCTCAAGCTTCGA
ATTCTCGCCACCATGGCGGCCCCGGGCGCCCGGCGGCCGCTGCTCCTGTTGCTGCTGGCAGGCCTTGCAC
ACAGCGCCCCAGCAATGAGTAAAGGAGAAGAACTTTTCACTGGAGTTGTCCCAATTCTTGTTGAATTAGA
TGGTGATGTTAATGGGCACAAATTTTCTGTCAGTGGAGAGGGTGAAGGTGATGCAACATACGGAAAACTT
ACCCTTAAATTTATTTGCACTACTGGAAAACTACCTGTTCCTTGGCCAACACTTGTCACTACTTTAACTT
ATGGTGTTCAATGCTTTTCAAGATACCCAGATCATATGAAACGGCATGACTTTTTCAAGAGTGCCATGCC
CGAAGGTTATGTACAGGAAAGAACTATATTTTTCAAAGATGACGGGAACTACAAGACACGTGCTGAAGTC
AAGTTTGAAGGTGATACCCTTGTTAATAGAATCGAGTTAAAAGGTATTGATTTTAAAGAAGATGGAAACA
TTCTTGGACACAAATTGGAATACAACTATAACGATCACCAGGTGTACATCATGGCAGACAAACAAAAGAA
TGGAATCAAAGCTAACTTCAAAATTAGACACAACATTGAAGATGGAGGCGTTCAACTAGCAGACCATTAT
CAACAAAATACTCCAATTGGCGATGGGCCCGTCCTTTTACCAGACAACCATTACCTGTTTACAACTTCTA
CTCTTTCGAAAGATCCCAACGAAAAGAGAGACCACATGGTCCTTCTTGAGTTTGTAACAGCTGCTGGGAT
TACACATGGCATGGATGAACTATACAAACTGTTCGAGGTGAAAGACAACAACGGCACAGCGTGTATAATG
GCCAGCTTCTCTGCCTCCTTTCTGACCACCTATGAGGCTGGACATGTTTCTAAGGTCTCGAATATGACCC
TGCCAGCCTCTGCAGAAGTCCTGAAGAATAGCAGCTCTTGTGGTGAAAAGAATGCTTCTGAGCCCACCCT
CGCAATCACCTTTGGAGAAGGATATTTACTGAAACTCACCTTCACAAAAAACACAACACGTTACAGTGTC
CAGCACATGTATTTCACATATAACCTGTCAGACACACAATTCTTTCCCAATGCCAGCTCCAAAGGGCCCG
ACACTGTGGATTCCACAACTGACATCAAGGCAGACATCAACAAAACATACCGATGTGTCAGCGACATCAG
GGTCTACATGAAGAATGTGACCATTGTGCTCTGGGACGCTACTATCCAGGCCTACCTGCCGAGTAGCAAC
TTCAGCAAGGAAGAGACACGCTGCCCACAGGATCAACCTTCCCCAACTACTGGGCCACCCAGCCCCTCAC
CACCACTCGTGCCCACAAACCCCAGTGTGTCCAAGTACAATGTGACTGGTGACAATGGAACCTGCCTGCT
GGCCTCTATGGCACTGCAACTCAACATCACCTACATGAAGAAGGACAACACGACTGTGACCAGAGCATTC
AACATCAACCCAAGTGACAAATATAGTGGGACTTGCGGTGCCCAGTTGGTGACCCTGAAGGTGGGGAACA
AGAGCAGAGTCCTGGAGCTGCAGTTTGGGATGAATGCCACTTCTAGCCTGTTTTTCCTGCAAGGAGTTCA
GTTGAACATGACTCTTCCTGATGCCATAGAGCCCACGTTCAGCACCTCCAACTATTCCCTGAAAGCTCTT
CAGGCCAGTGTCGGCAACTCATACAAGTGCAACAGTGAGGAGCACATCTTTGTCAGCAAGGCGCTCGCCC
TCAATGTCTTCAGCGTGCAAGTCCAGGCTTTCAGGGTAGAAAGTGACAGGTTTGGGTCTGTGGAAGAGTG
TGTACAGGACGGTAACAACATGCTGATCCCCATTGCTGTGGGCGGGGCCCTGGCAGGGCTGGTCCTCATC
GTCCTCATCGCCTACCTCATCGGCAGGAAGAGGAGTCACGCGGGCTATCAGACCATCCGGGATCCACCGG
TCGCCACCATGGCCTCCTCCGAGGACGTCATCAAGGAGTTCATGCGCTTCAAGGTGCGCATGGAGGGCTC
CGTGAACGGCCACGAGTTCGAGATCGAGGGCGAGGGCGAGGGCCGCCCCTACGAGGGCACCCAGACCGCC
AAGCTGAAGGTGACCAAGGGCGGCCCCCTGCCCTTCGCCTGGGACATCCTGTCCCCTCAGTTCCAGTACG
GCTCCAAGGCCTACGTGAAGCACCCCGCCGACATCCCCGACTACTTGAAGCTGTCCTTCCCCGAGGGCTT
CAAGTGGGAGCGCGTGATGAACTTCGAGGACGGCGGCGTGGTGACCGTGACCCAGGACTCCTCCCTGCAG
GACGGCGAGTTCATCTACAAGGTGAAGCTGCGCGGCACCAACTTCCCCTCCGACGGCCCCGTAATGCAGA
AGAAGACCATGGGCTGGGAGGCCTCCACCGAGCGGATGTACCCCGAGGACGGCGCCCTGAAGGGCGAGAT
CAAGATGAGGCTGAAGCTGAAGGACGGCGGCCACTACGACGCCGAGGTCAAGACCACCTACATGGCCAAG
AAGCCCGTGCAGCTGCCCGGCGCCTACAAGACCGACATCAAGCTGGACATCACCTCCCACAACGAGGACT
ACACCATCGTGGAACAGTACGAGCGCGCCGAGGGCCGCCACTCCACCGGCGCCTTGTACAAGTAAAGCGG
CCGCGACTCTAGATCATAATCAGCCATACCACATTTGTAGAGGTTTTACTTGCTTTAAAAAACCTCCCAC
ACCTCCCCCTGAACCTGAAACATAAAATGAATGCAATTGTTGTTGTTAACTTGTTTATTGCAGCTTATAA
TGGTTACAAATAAAGCAATAGCATCACAAATTTCACAAATAAAGCATTTTTTTCACTGCATTCTAGTTGT
GGTTTGTCCAAACTCATCAATGTATCTTAAGGCGTAAATTGTAAGCGTTAATATTTTGTTAAAATTCGCG
TTAAATTTTTGTTAAATCAGCTCATTTTTTAACCAATAGGCCGAAATCGGCAAAATCCCTTATAAATCAA
AAGAATAGACCGAGATAGGGT
[37 nt withheld, positions 3662-3698]
AAAGAACGTGGACTCCAACGTCAAAGG
[49 nt withheld, positions 3726-3774]
T
[91 nt withheld, positions 3776-3866]
G
[124 nt withheld, positions 3868-3991]
CAGGTGGCACTTTTCGGGGAAATGTGCGCGGAACCCCTATTTGTTTATTTTTCTAAATACATTCAAATAT
GTATCCGCTCATGAGACAATAACCCTGATAAATGCTTCAATAATATTGAAAAAGGAAGAGTCCTGAGGCG
GAAAGAACCAGCTGTGGAATGTGTGTCAGTTAGGGTGTGGAAAGTCCCCAGGCTCCCCAGCAGGCAGAAG
TATGCAAAGCATGCATCTCAATTAGTCAGCAACCAGGTGTGGAAAGTCCCCAGGCTCCCCAGCAGGCAGA
AGTATGCAAAGCATGCATCTCAATTAGTCAGCAACCATAGTCCCGCCCCTAACTCCGCCCATCCCGCCCC
TAACTCCGCCCAGTTCCGCCCATTCTCCGCCCCATGGCTGACTAATTTTTTTTATTTATGCAGAGGCCGA
GGCCGCCTCGGCCTCTGAGCTATTCCAGAAGTAGTGAGGAGGCTTTTTTGGAGGCCTAGGCTTTTGCAAA
GATCGATCAAGAGACAGGATGAGGATCGTTTCGCATGATTGAACAAGATGGATTGCACGCAGGTTCTCCG
GCCGCTTGGGTGGAGAGGCTATTCGGCTATGACTGGGCACAACAGACAATCGGCTGCTCTGATGCCGCCG
TGTTCCGGCTGTCAGCGCAGGGGCGCCCGGTTCTTTTTGTCAAGACCGACCTGTCCGGTGCCCTGAATGA
ACTGCAAGACGAGGCAGCGCGGCTATCGTGGCTGGCCACGACGGGCGTTCCTTGCGCAGCTGTGCTCGAC
GTTGTCACTGAAGCGGGAAGGGACTGGCTGCTATTGGGCGAAGTGCCGGGGCAGGATCTCCTGTCATCTC
ACCTTGCTCCTGCCGAGAAAGTATCCATCATGGCTGATGCAATGCGGCGGCTGCATACGCTTGATCCGGC
TACCTGCCCATTCGACCACCAAGCGAAACATCGCATCGAGCGAGCACGTACTCGGATGGAAGCCGGTCTT
GTCGATCAGGATGATCTGGACGAAGAGCATCAGGGGCTCGCGCCAGCCGAACTGTTCGCCAGGCTCAAGG
CGAGCATGCCCGACGGCGAGGATCTCGTCGTGACCCATGGCGATGCCTGCTTGCCGAATATCATGGTGGA
AAATGGCCGCTTTTCTGGATTCATCGACTGTGGCCGGCTGGGTGTGGCGGACCGCTATCAGGACATAGCG
TTGGCTACCCGTGATATTGCTGAAGAGCTTGGCGGCGAATGGGCTGACCGCTTCCTCGTGCTTTACGGTA
TCGCCGCTCCCGATTCGCAGCGCATCGCCTTCTATCGCCTTCTTGACGAGTTCTTCTGAGCGGGACTCTG
GGGTTCGAAATGACCGACCAAGCGACGCCCAACCTGCCATCACGAGATTTCGATTCCACCGCCGCCTTCT
ATGAAAGGTTGGGCTTCGGAATCGTTTTCCGGGACGCCGGCTGGATGATCCTCCAGCGCGGGGATCTCAT
GCTGGAGTTCTTCGCCCACCCTAGGGGGAGGCTAACTGAAACACGGAAGGAGACAATACCGGAAGGAACC
CGCGCTATGACGGCAATAAAAAGACAGAATAAAACGCACGGTGTTGGGTCGTTTGTTCATAAACGCGGGG
TTCGGTCCCAGGGCTGGCACTCTGTCGATACCCCACCGAGACCCCATTGGGGCCAATACGCCCGCGTTTC
TTCCTTTTCCCCACCCCACCCCCCAAGTTCGGGTGAAGGCCCAGGGCTCGCAGCCAACGTCGGGGCGGCA
GGCCCTGCCATAGCCTCAGGTTACTCATATATACTTTAGATTGATTTAAAACTTCATTTTTAATTTAAAA
GGATCTAGGTGAAGATCCTTTTTGATAATCTCATGACCAAAATCCCTTAACGTGAGTTTTCGTTCCACTG
AGCGTCAGACCCCGTAGAAAAGATCAAAGGATCTTCTTGAGATCCTTTTTTTCTGCGCGTAATCTGCTGC
TTGCAAACAAAAAAACCACCGCTACCAGCGGTGGTTTGTTTGCCGGATCAAGAGCTACCAACTCTTTTTC
CGAAGGTAACTGGCTTCAGCAGAGCGCAGATACCAAATACTGTCCTTCTAGTGTAGCCGTAGTTAGGCCA
CCACTTCAAGAACTCTGTAGCACCGCCTACATACCTCGCTCTGCTAATCCTGTTACCAGTGGCTGCTGCC
AGTGGCGATAAGTCGTGTCTTACCGGGTTGGACTCAAGACGATAGTTACCGGATAAGGCGCAGCGGTCGG
GCTGAACGGGGGGTTCGTGCACACAGCCCAGCTTGGAGCGAACGACCTACACCGAACTGAGATACCTACA
GCGTGAGCTATGAGAAAGCGCCACGCTTCCCGAAGGGAGAAAGGCGGACAGGTATCCGGTAAGCGGCAGG
GTCGGAACAGGAGAGCGCACGAGGGAGCTTCCAGGGGGAAACGCCTGGTATCTTTATAGTCCTGTCGGGT
TTCGCCACCTCTGACTTGAGCGTCGATTTTTGTGATGCTCGTCAGGGGGGCGGAGCCTATGGAAAAACGC
CAGCAACGCGGCCTTTTTACGGTTCCTGGCCTTTTGCTGGCCTTTTGCTCACATGTTCTTTCCTGCGTTA
TCCCCTGATTCTGTGGATAACCGTATTACCGCCATGCAT
Features (pLannotate 1.2.2; 17 found; start..end, strand, type, name):
     61..364     +  enhancer       CMV enhancer: human cytomegalovirus immediate early enhancer
    365..568     +  promoter       CMV promoter: human cytomegalovirus (CMV) immediate early promoter
    591..635     +  misc_feature   MCS (fragment): multiple cloning site
    643..714     +  CDS            LAMP1 (fragment): rat lysosome-associated membrane glycoprotein 1
    715..1428    +  CDS            superecliptic pHluorin: pH-sensitive mutant of green fluorescent protein (Ng et al., 2002) excited strongly by blue light at neutral pH but minimally fluorescent at acidic pH
   1428..2577    +  CDS            LAMP1 (fragment): rat lysosome-associated membrane glycoprotein 1
   2599..3273    +  CDS            mRFP1: mRFP1 is a basic (constitutively fluorescent) red fluorescent protein published in 2002, derived from Discosoma sp.. It is reported to be a somewhat slowly-maturing monomer with low acid sensitivity.
   3302..3385    +  CDS            large T antigen (fragment): large T antigen from SV40 (simian virus 40)
   3408..3529    +  polyA_signal   SV40 poly(A) signal: SV40 polyadenylation signal
   3563..3991    -  rep_origin     f1 ori (sequence partly withheld): f1 bacteriophage origin of replication; arrow indicates direction of (+) strand synthesis
   4018..4122    +  promoter       AmpR promoter: bla
   4124..4481    +  promoter       SV40 promoter: SV40 enhancer and early promoter
   4516..5310    +  CDS            NeoR/KanR: aminoglycoside phosphotransferase from Tn5; aph(3')-II (or nptII); confers resistance to neomycin, kanamycin, and G418 (Geneticin®)
   5331..5483    +  CDS            ble (fragment): BLE_KLEPN - Experimental evidence at protein level: Swiss-Prot protein existence level 1. Binding protein with a strong affinity to the bleomycin family of antibiotics. Binds to CL990; an antimitotic-antibiotic compound. From Klebsiella pneumoniae.
   5542..5589    +  polyA_signal   HSV TK poly(A) signal: herpes simplex virus thymidine kinase polyadenylation signal (Cole and Stacy, 1985)
   5680..5696    -  polyA_signal   bGH poly(A) signal (fragment): bovine growth hormone polyadenylation signal
   5918..6506    +  rep_origin     ori: high-copy-number ColE1/pMB1/pBR322/pUC origin of replication
