>Addgene plasmid #167970 | pSEP-LAMP1-RFP | addgene full sequence | sequence record 331200 | Addgene NGS Result
GCATTAGTTATTAATAGTAATCAATTACGGGGTCATTAGTTCATAGCCCATATATGGAGTTCCGCGTTAC
ATAACTTACGGTAAATGGCCCGCCTGGCTGACCGCCCAACGACCCCCGCCCATTGACGTCAATAATGACG
TATGTTCCCATAGTAACGCCAATAGGGACTTTCCATTGACGTCAATGGGTGGAGTATTTACGGTAAACTG
CCCACTTGGCAGTACATCAAGTGTATCATATGCCAAGTACGCCCCCTATTGACGTCAATGACGGTAAATG
GCCCGCCTGGCATTATGCCCAGTACATGACCTTATGGGACTTTCCTACTTGGCAGTACATCTACGTATTA
GTCATCGCTATTACCATGGTGATGCGGTTTTGGCAGTACATCAATGGGCGTGGATAGCGGTTTGACTCAC
GGGGATTTCCAAGTCTCCACCCCATTGACGTCAATGGGAGTTTGTTTTGGCACCAAAATCAACGGGACTT
TCCAAAATGTCGTAACAACTCCGCCCCATTGACGCAAATGGGCGGTAGGCGTGTACGGTGGGAGGTCTAT
ATAAGCAGAGCTGGTTTAGTGAACCGTCAGATCCGCTAGCGCTACCGGACTCAGATCTCGAGCTCAAGCT
TCGAATTCTCGCCACCATGGCGGCCCCGGGCGCCCGGCGGCCGCTGCTCCTGTTGCTGCTGGCAGGCCTT
GCACACAGCGCCCCAGCAATGAGTAAAGGAGAAGAACTTTTCACTGGAGTTGTCCCAATTCTTGTTGAAT
TAGATGGTGATGTTAATGGGCACAAATTTTCTGTCAGTGGAGAGGGTGAAGGTGATGCAACATACGGAAA
ACTTACCCTTAAATTTATTTGCACTACTGGAAAACTACCTGTTCCTTGGCCAACACTTGTCACTACTTTA
ACTTATGGTGTTCAATGCTTTTCAAGATACCCAGATCATATGAAACGGCATGACTTTTTCAAGAGTGCCA
TGCCCGAAGGTTATGTACAGGAAAGAACTATATTTTTCAAAGATGACGGGAACTACAAGACACGTGCTGA
AGTCAAGTTTGAAGGTGATACCCTTGTTAATAGAATCGAGTTAAAAGGTATTGATTTTAAAGAAGATGGA
AACATTCTTGGACACAAATTGGAATACAACTATAACGATCACCAGGTGTACATCATGGCAGACAAACAAA
AGAATGGAATCAAAGCTAACTTCAAAATTAGACACAACATTGAAGATGGAGGCGTTCAACTAGCAGACCA
TTATCAACAAAATACTCCAATTGGCGATGGGCCCGTCCTTTTACCAGACAACCATTACCTGTTTACAACT
TCTACTCTTTCGAAAGATCCCAACGAAAAGAGAGACCACATGGTCCTTCTTGAGTTTGTAACAGCTGCTG
GGATTACACATGGCATGGATGAACTATACAAACTGTTCGAGGTGAAAGACAACAACGGCACAGCGTGTAT
AATGGCCAGCTTCTCTGCCTCCTTTCTGACCACCTATGAGGCTGGACATGTTTCTAAGGTCTCGAATATG
ACCCTGCCAGCCTCTGCAGAAGTCCTGAAGAATAGCAGCTCTTGTGGTGAAAAGAATGCTTCTGAGCCCA
CCCTCGCAATCACCTTTGGAGAAGGATATTTACTGAAACTCACCTTCACAAAAAACACAACACGTTACAG
TGTCCAGCACATGTATTTCACATATAACCTGTCAGACACACAATTCTTTCCCAATGCCAGCTCCAAAGGG
CCCGACACTGTGGATTCCACAACTGACATCAAGGCAGACATCAACAAAACATACCGATGTGTCAGCGACA
TCAGGGTCTACATGAAGAATGTGACCATTGTGCTCTGGGACGCTACTATCCAGGCCTACCTGCCGAGTAG
CAACTTCAGCAAGGAAGAGACACGCTGCCCACAGGATCAACCTTCCCCAACTACTGGGCCACCCAGCCCC
TCACCACCACTCGTGCCCACAAACCCCAGTGTGTCCAAGTACAATGTGACTGGTGACAATGGAACCTGCC
TGCTGGCCTCTATGGCACTGCAACTCAACATCACCTACATGAAGAAGGACAACACGACTGTGACCAGAGC
ATTCAACATCAACCCAAGTGACAAATATAGTGGGACTTGCGGTGCCCAGTTGGTGACCCTGAAGGTGGGG
AACAAGAGCAGAGTCCTGGAGCTGCAGTTTGGGATGAATGCCACTTCTAGCCTGTTTTTCCTGCAAGGAG
TTCAGTTGAACATGACTCTTCCTGATGCCATAGAGCCCACGTTCAGCACCTCCAACTATTCCCTGAAAGC
TCTTCAGGCCAGTGTCGGCAACTCATACAAGTGCAACAGTGAGGAGCACATCTTTGTCAGCAAGGCGCTC
GCCCTCAATGTCTTCAGCGTGCAAGTCCAGGCTTTCAGGGTAGAAAGTGACAGGTTTGGGTCTGTGGAAG
AGTGTGTACAGGACGGTAACAACATGCTGATCCCCATTGCTGTGGGCGGGGCCCTGGCAGGGCTGGTCCT
CATCGTCCTCATCGCCTACCTCATCGGCAGGAAGAGGAGTCACGCGGGCTATCAGACCATCCGGGATCCA
CCGGTCGCCACCATGGCCTCCTCCGAGGACGTCATCAAGGAGTTCATGCGCTTCAAGGTGCGCATGGAGG
GCTCCGTGAACGGCCACGAGTTCGAGATCGAGGGCGAGGGCGAGGGCCGCCCCTACGAGGGCACCCAGAC
CGCCAAGCTGAAGGTGACCAAGGGCGGCCCCCTGCCCTTCGCCTGGGACATCCTGTCCCCTCAGTTCCAG
TACGGCTCCAAGGCCTACGTGAAGCACCCCGCCGACATCCCCGACTACTTGAAGCTGTCCTTCCCCGAGG
GCTTCAAGTGGGAGCGCGTGATGAACTTCGAGGACGGCGGCGTGGTGACCGTGACCCAGGACTCCTCCCT
GCAGGACGGCGAGTTCATCTACAAGGTGAAGCTGCGCGGCACCAACTTCCCCTCCGACGGCCCCGTAATG
CAGAAGAAGACCATGGGCTGGGAGGCCTCCACCGAGCGGATGTACCCCGAGGACGGCGCCCTGAAGGGCG
AGATCAAGATGAGGCTGAAGCTGAAGGACGGCGGCCACTACGACGCCGAGGTCAAGACCACCTACATGGC
CAAGAAGCCCGTGCAGCTGCCCGGCGCCTACAAGACCGACATCAAGCTGGACATCACCTCCCACAACGAG
GACTACACCATCGTGGAACAGTACGAGCGCGCCGAGGGCCGCCACTCCACCGGCGCCTTGTACAAGTAAA
GCGGCCGCGACTCTAGATCATAATCAGCCATACCACATTTGTAGAGGTTTTACTTGCTTTAAAAAACCTC
CCACACCTCCCCCTGAACCTGAAACATAAAATGAATGCAATTGTTGTTGTTAACTTGTTTATTGCAGCTT
ATAATGGTTACAAATAAAGCAATAGCATCACAAATTTCACAAATAAAGCATTTTTTTCACTGCATTCTAG
TTGTGGTTTGTCCAAACTCATCAATGTATCTTAAGGCGTAAATTGTAAGCGTTAATATTTTGTTAAAATT
CGCGTTAAATTTTTGTTAAATCAGCTCATTTTTTAACCAATAGGCCGAAATCGGCAAAATCCCTTATAAA
TCAAAAGAATAGACCGAGATAGGGT
[37 nt withheld, positions 3666-3702]
AAAGAACGTGGACTCCAACGTCAAAGG
[49 nt withheld, positions 3730-3778]
T
[91 nt withheld, positions 3780-3870]
G
[124 nt withheld, positions 3872-3995]
CAGGTGGCACTTTTCGGGGAAATGTGCGCGGAACCCCTATTTGTTTATTTTTCTAAATACATTCAAATAT
GTATCCGCTCATGAGACAATAACCCTGATAAATGCTTCAATAATATTGAAAAAGGAAGAGTCCTGAGGCG
GAAAGAACCAGCTGTGGAATGTGTGTCAGTTAGGGTGTGGAAAGTCCCCAGGCTCCCCAGCAGGCAGAAG
TATGCAAAGCATGCATCTCAATTAGTCAGCAACCAGGTGTGGAAAGTCCCCAGGCTCCCCAGCAGGCAGA
AGTATGCAAAGCATGCATCTCAATTAGTCAGCAACCATAGTCCCGCCCCTAACTCCGCCCATCCCGCCCC
TAACTCCGCCCAGTTCCGCCCATTCTCCGCCCCATGGCTGACTAATTTTTTTTATTTATGCAGAGGCCGA
GGCCGCCTCGGCCTCTGAGCTATTCCAGAAGTAGTGAGGAGGCTTTTTTGGAGGCCTAGGCTTTTGCAAA
GATCGATCAAGAGACAGGATGAGGATCGTTTCGCATGATTGAACAAGATGGATTGCACGCAGGTTCTCCG
GCCGCTTGGGTGGAGAGGCTATTCGGCTATGACTGGGCACAACAGACAATCGGCTGCTCTGATGCCGCCG
TGTTCCGGCTGTCAGCGCAGGGGCGCCCGGTTCTTTTTGTCAAGACCGACCTGTCCGGTGCCCTGAATGA
ACTGCAAGACGAGGCAGCGCGGCTATCGTGGCTGGCCACGACGGGCGTTCCTTGCGCAGCTGTGCTCGAC
GTTGTCACTGAAGCGGGAAGGGACTGGCTGCTATTGGGCGAAGTGCCGGGGCAGGATCTCCTGTCATCTC
ACCTTGCTCCTGCCGAGAAAGTATCCATCATGGCTGATGCAATGCGGCGGCTGCATACGCTTGATCCGGC
TACCTGCCCATTCGACCACCAAGCGAAACATCGCATCGAGCGAGCACGTACTCGGATGGAAGCCGGTCTT
GTCGATCAGGATGATCTGGACGAAGAGCATCAGGGGCTCGCGCCAGCCGAACTGTTCGCCAGGCTCAAGG
CGAGCATGCCCGACGGCGAGGATCTCGTCGTGACCCATGGCGATGCCTGCTTGCCGAATATCATGGTGGA
AAATGGCCGCTTTTCTGGATTCATCGACTGTGGCCGGCTGGGTGTGGCGGACCGCTATCAGGACATAGCG
TTGGCTACCCGTGATATTGCTGAAGAGCTTGGCGGCGAATGGGCTGACCGCTTCCTCGTGCTTTACGGTA
TCGCCGCTCCCGATTCGCAGCGCATCGCCTTCTATCGCCTTCTTGACGAGTTCTTCTGAGCGGGACTCTG
GGGTTCGAAATGACCGACCAAGCGACGCCCAACCTGCCATCACGAGATTTCGATTCCACCGCCGCCTTCT
ATGAAAGGTTGGGCTTCGGAATCGTTTTCCGGGACGCCGGCTGGATGATCCTCCAGCGCGGGGATCTCAT
GCTGGAGTTCTTCGCCCACCCTAGGGGGAGGCTAACTGAAACACGGAAGGAGACAATACCGGAAGGAACC
CGCGCTATGACGGCAATAAAAAGACAGAATAAAACGCACGGTGTTGGGTCGTTTGTTCATAAACGCGGGG
TTCGGTCCCAGGGCTGGCACTCTGTCGATACCCCACCGAGACCCCATTGGGGCCAATACGCCCGCGTTTC
TTCCTTTTCCCCACCCCACCCCCCAAGTTCGGGTGAAGGCCCAGGGCTCGCAGCCAACGTCGGGGCGGCA
GGCCCTGCCATAGCCTCAGGTTACTCATATATACTTTAGATTGATTTAAAACTTCATTTTTAATTTAAAA
GGATCTAGGTGAAGATCCTTTTTGATAATCTCATGACCAAAATCCCTTAACGTGAGTTTTCGTTCCACTG
AGCGTCAGACCCCGTAGAAAAGATCAAAGGATCTTCTTGAGATCCTTTTTTTCTGCGCGTAATCTGCTGC
TTGCAAACAAAAAAACCACCGCTACCAGCGGTGGTTTGTTTGCCGGATCAAGAGCTACCAACTCTTTTTC
CGAAGGTAACTGGCTTCAGCAGAGCGCAGATACCAAATACTGTTCTTCTAGTGTAGCCGTAGTTAGGCCA
CCACTTCAAGAACTCTGTAGCACCGCCTACATACCTCGCTCTGCTAATCCTGTTACCAGTGGCTGCTGCC
AGTGGCGATAAGTCGTGTCTTACCGGGTTGGACTCAAGACGATAGTTACCGGATAAGGCGCAGCGGTCGG
GCTGAACGGGGGGTTCGTGCACACAGCCCAGCTTGGAGCGAACGACCTACACCGAACTGAGATACCTACA
GCGTGAGCTATGAGAAAGCGCCACGCTTCCCGAAGGGAGAAAGGCGGACAGGTATCCGGTAAGCGGCAGG
GTCGGAACAGGAGAGCGCACGAGGGAGCTTCCAGGGGGAAACGCCTGGTATCTTTATAGTCCTGTCGGGT
TTCGCCACCTCTGACTTGAGCGTCGATTTTTGTGATGCTCGTCAGGGGGGCGGAGCCTATGGAAAAACGC
CAGCAACGCGGCCTTTTTACGGTTCCTGGCCTTTTGCTGGCCTTTTGCTCACATGTTCTTTCCTGCGTTA
TCCCCTGATTCTGTGGATAACCGTATTACCGCCAT
Features (pLannotate 1.2.2; 17 found; start..end, strand, type, name):
     65..368     +  enhancer       CMV enhancer: human cytomegalovirus immediate early enhancer
    369..572     +  promoter       CMV promoter: human cytomegalovirus (CMV) immediate early promoter
    595..639     +  misc_feature   MCS (fragment): multiple cloning site
    647..718     +  CDS            LAMP1 (fragment): rat lysosome-associated membrane glycoprotein 1
    719..1432    +  CDS            superecliptic pHluorin: pH-sensitive mutant of green fluorescent protein (Ng et al., 2002) excited strongly by blue light at neutral pH but minimally fluorescent at acidic pH
   1432..2581    +  CDS            LAMP1 (fragment): rat lysosome-associated membrane glycoprotein 1
   2603..3277    +  CDS            mRFP1: mRFP1 is a basic (constitutively fluorescent) red fluorescent protein published in 2002, derived from Discosoma sp.. It is reported to be a somewhat slowly-maturing monomer with low acid sensitivity.
   3306..3389    +  CDS            large T antigen (fragment): large T antigen from SV40 (simian virus 40)
   3412..3533    +  polyA_signal   SV40 poly(A) signal: SV40 polyadenylation signal
   3567..3995    -  rep_origin     f1 ori (sequence partly withheld): f1 bacteriophage origin of replication; arrow indicates direction of (+) strand synthesis
   4022..4126    +  promoter       AmpR promoter: bla
   4128..4485    +  promoter       SV40 promoter: SV40 enhancer and early promoter
   4520..5314    +  CDS            NeoR/KanR: aminoglycoside phosphotransferase from Tn5; aph(3')-II (or nptII); confers resistance to neomycin, kanamycin, and G418 (Geneticin®)
   5335..5487    +  CDS            ble (fragment): BLE_KLEPN - Experimental evidence at protein level: Swiss-Prot protein existence level 1. Binding protein with a strong affinity to the bleomycin family of antibiotics. Binds to CL990; an antimitotic-antibiotic compound. From Klebsiella pneumoniae.
   5546..5593    +  polyA_signal   HSV TK poly(A) signal: herpes simplex virus thymidine kinase polyadenylation signal (Cole and Stacy, 1985)
   5684..5700    -  polyA_signal   bGH poly(A) signal (fragment): bovine growth hormone polyadenylation signal
   5922..6510    +  rep_origin     ori: high-copy-number ColE1/pMB1/pBR322/pUC origin of replication
