[The description below was written by a language model from this plasmid's Addgene catalogue record and pLannotate feature annotations shown in this document.]
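Description:
pSEP-LAMP1-RFP is a 6.6 kb mammalian expression plasmid built by Gibson cloning on the Clontech pmRFP-N1 backbone. It replicates in E. coli at high copy from a ColE1/pUC-type origin and also carries an f1 phage origin. A single Tn5 NeoR/KanR gene provides both selections. A bacterial (bla-type) promoter drives it for kanamycin resistance, and the SV40 enhancer/early promoter drives it for G418 selection in mammalian cells, with an HSV TK polyadenylation signal downstream. The short ble, large T antigen and bGH poly(A) matches in the annotation are fragments and probably backbone remnants, not functional parts.

The payload is one open reading frame transcribed from the CMV immediate-early enhancer/promoter and terminated by the SV40 poly(A) signal. It encodes rat LAMP1, recorded with a D50E substitution, as a dual-colour chimera. A short N-terminal LAMP1 segment of about 70 bp comes first and presumably contains the signal peptide. Superecliptic pHluorin (SEP) follows, then the rest of LAMP1, and mRFP1 is fused at the C terminus. This places SEP on the luminal domain of the protein, while mRFP1 follows the short C-terminal tail and should therefore face the cytosol.

SEP is bright at neutral pH and nearly dark in acidic conditions, whereas mRFP1 is constitutively fluorescent and has low acid sensitivity. The red signal therefore marks all LAMP1-positive organelles, and the green signal reports the luminal pH or exposure of the luminal domain to a neutral environment. The associated publication studied polarized transport of lysosomes into the axon, which fits use of the plasmid for live imaging of lysosome acidity and trafficking in transfected cells. The depositor and sequencing-derived records give the same feature layout, offset by only a few bases.
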