Addgene plasmid #167970: pSEP-LAMP1-RFP
Purpose: Expresses the chimeric construct SEP-LAMP1-RFP where superecliptic pHluorin (SEP) is fused to the luminal domain of LAMP1-RFP
Depositing lab: Juan Bonifacino. Depositing organization: National Institute of Child Health and Human Development (NICHD). Publication: BORC/kinesin-1 ensemble drives polarized transport of lysosomes into the axon. Farias GG, Guardia CM, De Pace R, Britt DJ, Bonifacino JS. Proc Natl Acad Sci U S A. 2017 Apr 4;114(14):E2955-E2964. doi: 10.1073/pnas.1616363114. Epub 2017 Mar 20. PubMed 28320970.
Backbone
  Vector backbone: pmRFP-N1
  Backbone manufacturer: Clontech
  Backbone size w/o insert (bp): 4682
  Total vector size (bp): 6620
  Vector type: Mammalian Expression
  Selectable markers: Neomycin (select with G418)
Growth in bacteria
  Bacterial resistance: Kanamycin, 50 μg/mL
  Growth temperature: 37°C
  Growth strain: DH5alpha
  Copy number: High Copy
Gene/Insert
  Gene/Insert name: LAMP1
  Species: R. norvegicus (rat)
  Insert size (bp): 1938
  Mutation: D50E
  GenBank ID: NM_012857.2
  Entrez Gene: Lamp1 (a.k.a. LGP120)
  Promoter: CMV
  Tag / fusion protein: SEP (N terminal on insert); mRFP (C terminal on insert)
  Cloning method: Gibson Cloning
  Sequencing primers: 5′ CMV_fwd; 3′ SV40_rev
Terms and licenses: Academic/Nonprofit Terms; Industry Terms: Not Available to Industry
How to cite: pSEP-LAMP1-RFP was a gift from Juan Bonifacino (Addgene plasmid # 167970 ; http://n2t.net/addgene:167970 ; RRID:Addgene_167970)
